Addgene plasmid #183993: OA-986F (AAEL003877-dCas9-VPR)
Purpose: Expresses dCas9-VPR under the Ae. aegypti polyubiquitin promoter
Depositing lab: Omar Akbari. Depositing organization: University of California, San Diego (UCSD). Publication: CRISPR mediated transactivation in the human disease vector Aedes aegypti. Bui M, Dalla Benetta E, Dong Y, Zhao Y, Yang T, Li M, Antoshechkin IA, Buchman A, Bottino-Rojas V, James AA, Perry MW, Dimopoulos G, Akbari OS. PLoS Pathog. 2023 Jan 19;19(1):e1010842. doi: 10.1371/journal.ppat.1010842. eCollection 2023 Jan. PubMed 36656895.
Backbone
  Vector backbone: Plasmid #100581
  Backbone size w/o insert (bp): 5246
  Total vector size (bp): 14840
  Vector type: Insect Expression, CRISPR
Growth in bacteria
  Bacterial resistance: Ampicillin, 100 μg/mL
  Growth temperature: 37°C
  Growth strain: DH5alpha
  Copy number: High Copy
Gene/Insert
  Gene/Insert name: AAEL003877-dCAS9-VPR
  Species: Aedes aegypti
  Insert size (bp): 7134
  Promoter: AAEL003887
  Tag / fusion protein: dCas9-VPR
  Cloning method: Gibson Cloning
  Sequencing primers: 5′ TATCTTTACATGTAGCTTGTGCATTGAA; 3′ CCGGCCGTTAACTCGAATCG
Terms and licenses: Academic/Nonprofit Terms; Industry Terms: Not Available to Industry
How to cite: OA-986F (AAEL003877-dCas9-VPR) was a gift from Omar Akbari (Addgene plasmid # 183993 ; http://n2t.net/addgene:183993 ; RRID:Addgene_183993)
