[The description below was written by a language model from this plasmid's Addgene catalogue record and pLannotate feature annotations shown in this document.]
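Description:
OA-986F (AAEL003877-dCas9-VPR) is an insect expression and CRISPR plasmid of about 14.8 kb, built by Gibson cloning into an earlier plasmid backbone from the same collection and intended for use in the mosquito Aedes aegypti. It is maintained in E. coli through a high-copy ColE1/pUC-type origin and selected with ampicillin via the β-lactamase gene. Remnants of pUC lac sequences are also annotated.

The payload is a roughly 7.1 kb cassette in which an Ae. aegypti polyubiquitin promoter drives dCas9-VPR. The record is inconsistent about the gene identifier for this promoter: the plasmid name gives AAEL003877, while the promoter field gives AAEL003887. The promoter itself is not annotated in the feature table, but it presumably occupies the unannotated stretch upstream of the Cas9 reading frame. The annotated coding region comprises a catalytically dead Streptococcus pyogenes Cas9 (D10A, D839A, H840A, N863A), followed by a human RELA/p65 fragment and the Epstein-Barr virus Rta activation domain. The VP64 part of the VPR tripartite activator is not separately annotated. This fusion binds DNA under guide RNA direction without cutting and recruits transcriptional machinery to activate target genes.

A second cassette places DsRed under the baculoviral OpIE-2 promoter with an SV40 polyadenylation signal, giving a red fluorescent marker in insect cells or tissues. A φC31 attB site is also present, which can support site-specific integration into an attP docking site. Short AcMNPV-derived fragments (FP25, LEF-9, P74) flank the cargo. Fragments of this kind often accompany piggyBac transposon arms and baculoviral 3′ regulatory sequence, but the record does not annotate them as such. The associated publication concerns CRISPR-mediated transactivation in Ae. aegypti.
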