Features (pLannotate 1.2.2; 25 found; start..end, strand, type, name):
    142..730     -  rep_origin     ori: high-copy-number ColE1/pMB1/pBR322/pUC origin of replication
    901..1761    -  CDS            AmpR: β-lactamase; bla; confers resistance to ampicillin, carbenicillin, and related antibiotics
   1762..1866    -  promoter       AmpR promoter: bla
   1961..1996    +  CDS            rop (fragment): Rop protein, which maintains plasmids at low copy number; rop
   2098..2197    +  misc_feature   bom (fragment): basis of mobility region from pBR322
   2203..2357    -  CDS            lacZα (fragment): LacZα fragment of β-galactosidase; lacZ fragment
   2361..2828    -  CDS            LEF-9 (fragment): LEF9_NPVAC - Experimental evidence at protein level: Swiss-Prot protein existence level 1. Component of the viral DNA-dependent RNA polymerase which is composed of four equimolar subunits of LEF-4, LEF-8, LEF-9, and p47. Plays an essential role in late and very late gene expression. From Autographa californica nuclear polyhedrosis virus (AcMNPV).
   2855..3058    +  CDS            FP (fragment): FP25_NPVAC - Experimental evidence at protein level: Swiss-Prot protein existence level 1. From Autographa californica nuclear polyhedrosis virus (AcMNPV).
   4156..4225    +  protein_bind   attB: attB site for the φC31 integrase (Groth et al., 2000) phage φC31 integrase
   5829..9932    +  CDS            Cas9m4: catalytically dead mutant of the Cas9 endonuclease from the Streptococcus pyogenes Type II CRISPR/Cas system RNA-guided DNA-binding protein that lacks endonuclease activity due to the mutations D10A, D839A, H840A, and N863A (Mali et al., 2013)
  10191..10970   +  CDS            RELA (fragment): TF65_HUMAN - Also known as NFKB3. Experimental evidence at protein level: Swiss-Prot protein existence level 1. NF-kappa-B is a pleiotropic transcription factor present in almost all cell types and is the endpoint of a series of signal transduction events that are initiated by a vast array of stimuli related to many biological processes such as inflammation, immunity, differentiation, cell growth, tumorigenesis and apoptosis. NF-kappa-B is a homo- or heterodimeric complex formed by the Rel-like domain- containing proteins RELA/p65, RELB, NFKB1/p105, NFKB1/p50, REL and NFKB2/p52. The heterodime
  10989..11558   +  CDS            Rta AD: transcriptional activation domain from the human herpesvirus 4 (Epstein-Barr virus) replication and transcription activator Rta/BRLF1 (Hardwick et al., 1992; Chavez et al., 2015)
  11589..12353   -  CDS            P74 (fragment): PIF0_NPVAC - Experimental evidence at protein level: Swiss-Prot protein existence level 1. Plays an essential role for oral infectivity of occlusion- derived virus (ODV) and functions also in host midgut attachment and fusion by binding to a specific host receptor. From Autographa californica nuclear polyhedrosis virus (AcMNPV).
  12256..12716   +  promoter       OpIE-2 promoter (fragment): immediate-early gene 2 from the Orgyia pseudotsugata multicapsid nucleopolyhedrovirus; strong constitutive baculovirus promoter for insect cell expression
  12730..12795   +  CDS            IE2 (fragment): VIE2_NPVOP - Protein inferred from homology: Swiss-Prot protein existence level 3. RING-finger E3 ubiquitin ligase that plays an important regulatory role during the initial stages of infection. Migrates to specific nuclear foci early in infection supposely to prepare the sites for viral replication by targeting and ubiquitinating host proteins. From Orgyia pseudotsugata multicapsid polyhedrosis virus (OpMNPV).
  12796..13476   +  CDS            DsRed1: wild-type DsRed mammalian codon-optimized
  13484..13567   +  CDS            large T antigen (fragment): large T antigen from SV40 (simian virus 40)
  13590..13711   +  polyA_signal   SV40 poly(A) signal: SV40 polyadenylation signal
  14414..14554   +  CDS            FP (fragment): FP25_NPVAC - Experimental evidence at protein level: Swiss-Prot protein existence level 1. From Autographa californica nuclear polyhedrosis virus (AcMNPV).
  14547..14585   -  misc_feature   MCS (fragment): pUC18/19 multiple cloning site
  14616..14638   -  protein_bind   lac operator (fragment): The lac repressor binds to the lac operator to inhibit transcription in E. coli. This inhibition can be relieved by adding lactose or isopropyl-β-D-thiogalactopyranoside (IPTG). lac repressor encoded by lacI
  14642..14672   -  promoter       lac promoter: promoter for the E. coli lac operon
  14687..14708   -  protein_bind   CAP binding site: CAP binding activates transcription in the presence of cAMP. E. coli catabolite activator protein
  14721..14813   -  CDS            lacI (fragment): lac repressor; lacI; The lac repressor binds to the lac operator to inhibit transcription in E. coli. This inhibition can be relieved by adding lactose or isopropyl-β-D-thiogalactopyranoside (IPTG).
  14815..14854   -  rep_origin     RSF ori (fragment): Plasmids containing the RSF 1030 origin of replication can be propagated in E. coli cells that contain additional plasmids with compatible origins.
>Addgene plasmid #183993 | OA-986F (AAEL003877-dCas9-VPR) | addgene full sequence | sequence record 371153 | Addgene NGS Result
TCGGCTGCGGCGAGCGGTATCAGCTCACTCAAAGGCGGTAATACGGTTATCCACAGAATCAGGGGATAAC
GCAGGAAAGAACATGTGAGCAAAAGGCCAGCAAAAGGCCAGGAACCGTAAAAAGGCCGCGTTGCTGGCGT
TTTTCCATAGGCTCCGCCCCCCTGACGAGCATCACAAAAATCGACGCTCAAGTCAGAGGTGGCGAAACCC
GACAGGACTATAAAGATACCAGGCGTTTCCCCCTGGAAGCTCCCTCGTGCGCTCTCCTGTTCCGACCCTG
CCGCTTACCGGATACCTGTCCGCCTTTCTCCCTTCGGGAAGCGTGGCGCTTTCTCATAGCTCACGCTGTA
GGTATCTCAGTTCGGTGTAGGTCGTTCGCTCCAAGCTGGGCTGTGTGCACGAACCCCCCGTTCAGCCCGA
CCGCTGCGCCTTATCCGGTAACTATCGTCTTGAGTCCAACCCGGTAAGACACGACTTATCGCCACTGGCA
GCAGCCACTGGTAACAGGATTAGCAGAGCGAGGTATGTAGGCGGTGCTACAGAGTTCTTGAAGTGGTGGC
CTAACTACGGCTACACTAGAAGAACAGTATTTGGTATCTGCGCTCTGCTGAAGCCAGTTACCTTCGGAAA
AAGAGTTGGTAGCTCTTGATCCGGCAAACAAACCACCGCTGGTAGCGGTGGTTTTTTTGTTTGCAAGCAG
CAGATTACGCGCAGAAAAAAAGGATCTCAAGAAGATCCTTTGATCTTTTCTACGGGGTCTGACGCTCAGT
GGAACGAAAACTCACGTTAAGGGATTTTGGTCATGAGATTATCAAAAAGGATCTTCACCTAGATCCTTTT
AAATTAAAAATGAAGTTTTAAATCAATCTAAAGTATATATGAGTAAACTTGGTCTGACAGTTACCAATGC
TTAATCAGTGAGGCACCTATCTCAGCGATCTGTCTATTTCGTTCATCCATAGTTGCCTGACTCCCCGTCG
TGTAGATAACTACGATACGGGAGGGCTTACCATCTGGCCCCAGTGCTGCAATGATACCGCGAGACCCACG
CTCACCGGCTCCAGATTTATCAGCAATAAACCAGCCAGCCGGAAGGGCCGAGCGCAGAAGTGGTCCTGCA
ACTTTATCCGCCTCCATCCAGTCTATTAATTGTTGCCGGGAAGCTAGAGTAAGTAGTTCGCCAGTTAATA
GTTTGCGCAACGTTGTTGCCATTGCTACAGGCATCGTGGTGTCACGCTCGTCGTTTGGTATGGCTTCATT
CAGCTCCGGTTCCCAACGATCAAGGCGAGTTACATGATCCCCCATGTTGTGCAAAAAAGCGGTTAGCTCC
TTCGGTCCTCCGATCGTTGTCAGAAGTAAGTTGGCCGCAGTGTTATCACTCATGGTTATGGCAGCACTGC
ATAATTCTCTTACTGTCATGCCATCCGTAAGATGCTTTTCTGTGACTGGTGAGTACTCAACCAAGTCATT
CTGAGAATAGTGTATGCGGCGACCGAGTTGCTCTTGCCCGGCGTCAATACGGGATAATACCGCGCCACAT
AGCAGAACTTTAAAAGTGCTCATCATTGGAAAACGTTCTTCGGGGCGAAAACTCTCAAGGATCTTACCGC
TGTTGAGATCCAGTTCGATGTAACCCACTCGTGCACCCAACTGATCTTCAGCATCTTTTACTTTCACCAG
CGTTTCTGGGTGAGCAAAAACAGGAAGGCAAAATGCCGCAAAAAAGGGAATAAGGGCGACACGGAAATGT
TGAATACTCATACTCTTCCTTTTTCAATATTATTGAAGCATTTATCAGGGTTATTGTCTCATGAGCGGAT
ACATATTTGAATGTATTTAGAAAAATAAACAAATAGGGGTTCCGCGCACATTTCCCCGAAAAGTGCCACC
TGACGTCTAAGAAACCATTATTATCATGACATTAACCTATAAAAATAGGCGTATCACGAGGCCCTTTCGT
CTCGCGCGTTTCGGTGATGACGGTGAAAACCTCTGACACATGCAGCTCCCGGAGACGGTCACAGCTTGTC
TGTAAGCGGATGCCGGGAGCAGACAAGCCCGTCAGGGCGCGTCAGCGGGTGTTGGCGGGTGTCGGGGCTG
GCTTAACTATGCGGCATCAGAGCAGATTGTACTGAGAGTGCACCATATGCGGTGTGAAATACCGCACAGA
TGCGTAAGGAGAAAATACCGCATCAGGCGCCATTCGCCATTCAGGCTGCGCAACTGTTGGGAAGGGCGAT
CGGTGCGGGCCTCTTCGCTATTACGCCAGCTGGCGAAAGGGGGATGTGCTGCAAGGCGATTAAGTTGGGT
AACGCCAGGGTTTTCCCAGTCACGACGTTGTAAAACGACGGCCAGTGCCAAGCTTTGTTTAAAAATATAA
CAAAATTGTGATCCCACAAAATGAAGTGGGGCAAAATCAAATAATTAATAGTGTCCGTAAACTTGTTGGT
CTTCAACTTTTTGAGGAACACGTTGGACGGCAAATCCGTGACTATAACACAAGTTGATTTAATAATTTTA
GCCAACACGTCGGGCTGCGTGTTTTTTGCCGACGCGTCTGTGTACACGTTGATTAACTGGTCGATTAAAC
TGTTGAAATAATTTAATTTTTGGTTCTTCTTTAAATCTGTGATGAAATTTTTTAAAATAACTTTAAATTC
TTCATTGGTAAAAAATGCCACGTTTTGCAACTTGTGAGGGTCTAATATGAGGTCAAACTCAGTAGGAGTT
TTATCCAAAAAAGAAAACATGATTACGTCTGTACACGAACGCGTATTAACGCAGAGTGCAAAGTATAAGA
GGGTTAAAAAATATATTTTACGCACCATATACGCATCGGGTTGATATCGTTAATATGGATCAATTTGAAC
AGTTGATTAACGTGTCTCTGCTCAAGTCTTTGATCAAAACGCAAATCGACGAAAATGTGTCGGACAATAT
CAAGTCGATGAGCGAAAAACTAAAAAGGCTAGAATACGACAATCTCACAGACAGCGTTGAGATATACGGT
ATTCACGACAGCAGGCTGAATAATAAAAAAATTAGAAACTATTATTTAACCCTAGAAAGATAATCATATT
GTGACGTACGTTAAAGATAATCATGCGTAAAATTGACGCATGTGTTTTATCGGTCTGTATATCGAGGTTT
ATTTATTAATTTGAATAGATATTAAGTTTTATTATATTTACACTTACATACTAATAATAAATTCAACAAA
CAATTTATTTATGTTTATTTATTTATTAAAAAAAAACAAAAACTCAAAATTTCTTCTATAAAGTAACAAA
ACTTTTAAACATTCTCTCTTTTACAAAAATAAACTTATTTTGTACTTTAAAAACAGTCATGTTGTATTAT
AAAATAAGTAATTAGCTTAACTTATACATAATAGAAACAAATTATACTTATTAGTCAGTCAGAAACAACT
TTGGCACATATCAATATTATGCTCTCGACAAATAACTTTTTTGCATTTTTTGCACGATGCATTTGCCTTT
CGCCTTATTTTAGAGGGGCAGTAAGTACAGTAAGTACGTTTTTTCATTACTGGCTCTTCAGTACTGTCAT
CTGATGTACCAGGCACTTCATTTGGCAAAATATTAGAGATATTATCGCGCAAATATCTCTTCAAAGTAGG
AGCTTCTAAACGCTTACGCATAAACGATGACGTCAGGCTCATGTAAAGGTTTCTCATAAATTTTTTGCGA
CTTTGAACCTTTTCTCCCTTGCTACTGACATTATGGCTGTATATAATAAAAGAATTTATGCAGGCAATGT
TTATCATTCCGTACAATAATGCCATAGGCCACCTATTCGTCTTCCTACTGCAGGTCATCACAGAACACAT
TTGGTCTAGCGTGTCCACTCCGCCTTTAGTTTGATTATAATACATAACCATTTGCGGTTTACCGGTACTT
TCGTTGATAGAAGCATCCTCATCACAAGATGATAATAAGTATACCATCTTAGCTGGCTTCGGTTTATATG
AGACGAGAGTAAGGGGTCCGTCAAAACAAAACATCGATGTTCCCACTGGCCTGGAGCGACTGTTTTTCAG
TACTTCCGGTATCTCGCGTTTGTTTGATCGCACGGTTCCCACAATGGTTAATTCGAGCTCGCCCGGGGTC
CTAGGTCGACGATGTAGGTCACGGTCTCGAAGCCGCGGTGCGGGTGCCAGGGCGTGCCCTTGGGCTCCCC
GGGCGCGTACTCCACCTCACCCATCTGGTCCATCATGATGAACGGGTCGAGGTGGCGGTAGTTGATCCCG
GCGAACGCGCGGCGCACCGGGAAGCCCTCGCCCTCGAAACCGCTGGGCGCGGTGGTCACGGTGAGCACGG
GACGTGCGACGGCGTCGGCGGGTGCGGATACGCGGGGCAGCGTCAGCGGGTTCTCGACGGTCACGGCGGG
CATGTCGACGCGGCCGCTATCTTTACATGTAGCTTGTGCATTGAATCCAATTATAATTTGCCTTGGCACC
AGCTGAGCCAGACAAGAAAGAAAGCTTCCCAGAAGTATATCGATTTAGAAGGGTTGACGTCACTTTGCTG
ACTGCACTAATACAGCAAATGATACAATTAGAATGATTCAAGTGAAATTCCCAAATTACTGCTTTGTCTC
TGGATTTGGTTATCAGATTACATTCGAAGCTAAGAATAGCTACCGAAATTGTCGATCAAATCAGGAAATC
CTTTCTCTATCGAAAAAGGCATTCGCACATCTTTCTCTGTATGCCATATACACGAATGGTAGGTACATTG
ACGTCTTTGCCAGAAGTTGAACTGCATCGTTCAAGGTACAGAATGAACGACTAACAGACACAAGCACGTT
TTGCTGTCCATTCAGACACAGGGATGGTACCCATAGTCGATCGATTTAGAGCCATCCAACCGAACAGAGG
TATATGTATGAATGGATTGCAGAAATTTTCTAGAAGTACAACCACCACTACGGCAGTGTCTATAAAACGC
CCCTGCAAAGGCAAAACCAGCTCAATCGAATACGTTTCCTAGTGGAGTGAACATTACGCGGTCCAAGTAA
GCAGTGCCAGTGCAAGTGAAGTGAAGTCTCTAGTGAAAAAGAGTGATCCAATTAGCCAGAGGAGAAAATT
TCAGAGTGAACAAAGCTTTGTTCAAAGGACAATTACTATTAAATTTGTGAAAGTGCATTTCGGTGAAGGG
AATCTTCTAGTGAAGGTAGGTAAATTAAATGATGAAATTATAGCTATGAGCGAAAACTAGTTTGGTGAAT
GATTCCTTTGTCTTTGAATGAGCAAACTATTTTCCAAGATGGCGACTATTGAGCTTTGAGTGATTAGTGA
AAATTTGCAACGCAGTTTCATCATCATTGATAAAACCCAATTGTGATTCACGGCGATAATCATATTTCGT
TGAATCATCGCTGCTAATTGAATTAAATTTCTAGAGCAAGCGCGAATTCGCCATATTTCTAAAATTAAAT
ATTGTGGTGATAATTACCCATTAAGGTAATATTAACACATATCGAGAAAAACCTTGAGGAAATCGTGAAA
ACTTGAAGATACGCAATTTCCAAACTACGTAGTTCAAAGTCGAAAACAAGTTAATTTTTCACTAAAAAGT
AGGGCGTTGTTGTGACGTCATCACCTTCAAGTGTATATTTTTCACTTGGCCTGCGACTGCAAACGCAGAC
AAAGCAAAACAAGTTTAAAACCTGTCGTGTCGTGCTCGAAGCCAAAGGCAATGAATCAATATCAAATGAG
AGTTTGCATTTCACAACCAATTACTGAAGCGTTTCCTCGTTTCTTTTTCTGCTCAACAGAGATTTCAACG
AATGTTTAAACTGCCACCATGGACAAGAAGTACTCCATTGGGCTCGCTATCGGCACAAACAGCGTCGGCT
GGGCCGTCATTACGGACGAGTACAAGGTGCCGAGCAAAAAATTCAAAGTTCTGGGCAATACCGATCGCCA
CAGCATAAAGAAGAACCTCATTGGCGCCCTCCTGTTCGACTCCGGGGAGACGGCCGAAGCCACGCGGCTC
AAAAGAACAGCACGGCGCAGATATACCCGCAGAAAGAATCGGATCTGCTACCTGCAGGAGATCTTTAGTA
ATGAGATGGCTAAGGTGGATGACTCTTTCTTCCATAGGCTGGAGGAGTCCTTTTTGGTGGAGGAGGATAA
AAAGCACGAGCGCCACCCAATCTTTGGCAATATCGTGGACGAGGTGGCGTACCATGAAAAGTACCCAACC
ATATATCATCTGAGGAAGAAGCTTGTAGACAGTACTGATAAGGCTGACTTGCGGTTGATCTATCTCGCGC
TGGCGCATATGATCAAATTTCGGGGACACTTCCTCATCGAGGGGGACCTGAACCCAGACAACAGCGATGT
CGATAAACTCTTTATCCAACTGGTTCAGACTTACAATCAGCTTTTCGAAGAGAACCCGATCAACGCATCC
GGAGTTGACGCCAAAGCAATCCTGAGCGCTAGGCTGTCCAAATCCCGGCGGCTCGAAAACCTCATCGCAC
AGCTCCCTGGGGAGAAGAAGAACGGCCTGTTTGGTAATCTTATCGCCCTGTCACTCGGGCTGACCCCCAA
CTTTAAATCTAACTTCGACCTGGCCGAAGATGCCAAGCTTCAACTGAGCAAAGACACCTACGATGATGAT
CTCGACAATCTGCTGGCCCAGATCGGCGACCAGTACGCAGACCTTTTTTTGGCGGCAAAGAACCTGTCAG
ACGCCATTCTGCTGAGTGATATTCTGCGAGTGAACACGGAGATCACCAAAGCTCCGCTGAGCGCTAGTAT
GATCAAGCGCTATGATGAGCACCACCAAGACTTGACTTTGCTGAAGGCCCTTGTCAGACAGCAACTGCCT
GAGAAGTACAAGGAAATTTTCTTCGATCAGTCTAAAAATGGCTACGCCGGATACATTGACGGCGGAGCAA
GCCAGGAGGAATTTTACAAATTTATTAAGCCCATCTTGGAAAAAATGGACGGCACCGAGGAGCTGCTGGT
AAAGCTTAACAGAGAAGATCTGTTGCGCAAACAGCGCACTTTCGACAATGGAAGCATCCCCCACCAGATT
CACCTGGGCGAACTGCACGCTATCCTCAGGCGGCAAGAGGATTTCTACCCCTTTTTGAAAGATAACAGGG
AAAAGATTGAGAAAATCCTCACATTTCGGATACCCTACTATGTAGGCCCCCTCGCCCGGGGAAATTCCAG
ATTCGCGTGGATGACTCGCAAATCAGAAGAGACCATCACTCCCTGGAACTTCGAGGAAGTCGTGGATAAG
GGGGCCTCTGCCCAGTCCTTCATCGAAAGGATGACTAACTTTGATAAAAATCTGCCTAACGAAAAGGTGC
TTCCTAAACACTCTCTGCTGTACGAGTACTTCACAGTTTATAACGAGCTCACCAAGGTCAAATACGTCAC
AGAAGGGATGAGAAAGCCAGCATTCCTGTCTGGAGAGCAGAAGAAAGCTATCGTGGACCTCCTCTTCAAG
ACGAACCGGAAAGTTACCGTGAAACAGCTCAAAGAAGACTATTTCAAAAAGATTGAATGTTTCGACTCTG
TTGAAATCAGCGGAGTGGAGGATCGCTTCAACGCATCCCTGGGAACGTATCACGATCTCCTGAAAATCAT
TAAAGACAAGGACTTCCTGGACAATGAGGAGAACGAGGACATTCTTGAGGACATTGTCCTCACCCTTACG
TTGTTTGAAGATAGGGAGATGATTGAAGAACGCTTGAAAACTTACGCTCATCTCTTCGACGACAAAGTCA
TGAAACAGCTCAAGAGGCGCCGATATACAGGATGGGGGCGGCTGTCAAGAAAACTGATCAATGGGATCCG
AGACAAGCAGAGTGGAAAGACAATCCTGGATTTTCTTAAGTCCGATGGATTTGCCAACCGGAACTTCATG
CAGTTGATCCATGATGACTCTCTCACCTTTAAGGAGGACATCCAGAAAGCACAAGTTTCTGGCCAGGGGG
ACAGTCTTCACGAGCACATCGCTAATCTTGCAGGTAGCCCAGCTATCAAAAAGGGAATACTGCAGACCGT
TAAGGTCGTGGATGAACTCGTCAAAGTAATGGGAAGGCATAAGCCCGAGAATATCGTTATCGAGATGGCC
CGAGAGAACCAAACTACCCAGAAGGGACAGAAGAACAGTAGGGAAAGGATGAAGAGGATTGAAGAGGGTA
TAAAAGAACTGGGGTCCCAAATCCTTAAGGAACACCCAGTTGAAAACACCCAGCTTCAGAATGAGAAGCT
CTACCTGTACTACCTGCAGAACGGCAGGGACATGTACGTGGATCAGGAACTGGACATCAATCGGCTCTCC
GACTACGACGTGGCTGCTATCGTGCCCCAGTCTTTTCTCAAAGATGATTCTATTGATAATAAAGTGTTGA
CAAGATCCGATAAAGCTAGAGGGAAGAGTGATAACGTCCCCTCAGAAGAAGTTGTCAAGAAAATGAAAAA
TTATTGGCGGCAGCTGCTGAACGCCAAACTGATCACACAACGGAAGTTCGATAATCTGACTAAGGCTGAA
CGAGGTGGCCTGTCTGAGTTGGATAAAGCCGGCTTCATCAAAAGGCAGCTTGTTGAGACACGCCAGATCA
CCAAGCACGTGGCCCAAATTCTCGATTCACGCATGAACACCAAGTACGATGAAAATGACAAACTGATTCG
AGAGGTGAAAGTTATTACTCTGAAGTCTAAGCTGGTCTCAGATTTCAGAAAGGACTTTCAGTTTTATAAG
GTGAGAGAGATCAACAATTACCACCATGCGCATGATGCCTACCTGAATGCAGTGGTAGGCACTGCACTTA
TCAAAAAATATCCCAAGCTTGAATCTGAATTTGTTTACGGAGACTATAAAGTGTACGATGTTAGGAAAAT
GATCGCAAAGTCTGAGCAGGAAATAGGCAAGGCCACCGCTAAGTACTTCTTTTACAGCAATATTATGAAT
TTTTTCAAGACCGAGATTACACTGGCCAATGGAGAGATTCGGAAGCGACCACTTATCGAAACAAACGGAG
AAACAGGAGAAATCGTGTGGGACAAGGGTAGGGATTTCGCGACAGTCCGGAAGGTCCTGTCCATGCCGCA
GGTGAACATCGTTAAAAAGACCGAAGTACAGACCGGAGGCTTCTCCAAGGAAAGTATCCTCCCGAAAAGG
AACAGCGACAAGCTGATCGCACGCAAAAAAGATTGGGACCCCAAGAAATACGGCGGATTCGATTCTCCTA
CAGTCGCTTACAGTGTACTGGTTGTGGCCAAAGTGGAGAAAGGGAAGTCTAAAAAACTCAAAAGCGTCAA
GGAACTGCTGGGCATCACAATCATGGAGCGATCAAGCTTCGAAAAAAACCCCATCGACTTTCTCGAGGCG
AAAGGATATAAAGAGGTCAAAAAAGACCTCATCATTAAGCTTCCCAAGTACTCTCTCTTTGAGCTTGAAA
ACGGCCGGAAACGAATGCTCGCTAGTGCGGGCGAGCTGCAGAAAGGTAACGAGCTGGCACTGCCCTCTAA
ATACGTTAATTTCTTGTATCTGGCCAGCCACTATGAAAAGCTCAAAGGGTCTCCCGAAGATAATGAGCAG
AAGCAGCTGTTCGTGGAACAACACAAACACTACCTTGATGAGATCATCGAGCAAATAAGCGAATTCTCCA
AAAGAGTGATCCTCGCCGACGCTAACCTCGATAAGGTGCTTTCTGCTTACAATAAGCACAGGGATAAGCC
CATCAGGGAGCAGGCAGAAAACATTATCCACTTGTTTACTCTGACCAACTTGGGCGCGCCTGCAGCCTTC
AAGTACTTCGACACCACCATAGACAGAAAGCGGTACACCTCTACAAAGGAGGTCCTGGACGCCACACTGA
TTCATCAGTCAATTACGGGGCTCTATGAAACAAGAATCGACCTCTCTCAGCTCGGTGGAGACAGCAGGGC
TGACCCCAAGAAGAAGAGGAAGGTGGAGGCCAGCGGTTCCGGACGGGCTGACGCATTGGACGATTTTGAT
CTGGATATGCTGGGAAGTGACGCCCTCGATGATTTTGACCTTGACATGCTTGGTTCGGATGCCCTTGATG
ACTTTGACCTCGACATGCTCGGCAGTGACGCCCTTGATGATTTCGACCTGGACATGCTGATTAACTCTAG
AAGTTCCGGATCTCCGAAAAAGAAACGCAAAGTTGGTAGCCAGTACCTGCCCGACACCGACGACCGGCAC
CGGATCGAGGAAAAGCGGAAGCGGACCTACGAGACATTCAAGAGCATCATGAAGAAGTCCCCCTTCAGCG
GCCCCACCGACCCTAGACCTCCACCTAGAAGAATCGCCGTGCCCAGCAGATCCAGCGCCAGCGTGCCAAA
ACCTGCCCCCCAGCCTTACCCCTTCACCAGCAGCCTGAGCACCATCAACTACGACGAGTTCCCTACCATG
GTGTTCCCCAGCGGCCAGATCTCTCAGGCCTCTGCTCTGGCTCCAGCCCCTCCTCAGGTGCTGCCTCAGG
CTCCTGCTCCTGCACCAGCTCCAGCCATGGTGTCTGCACTGGCTCAGGCACCAGCACCCGTGCCTGTGCT
GGCTCCTGGACCTCCACAGGCTGTGGCTCCACCAGCCCCTAAACCTACACAGGCCGGCGAGGGCACACTG
TCTGAAGCTCTGCTGCAGCTGCAGTTCGACGACGAGGATCTGGGAGCCCTGCTGGGAAACAGCACCGATC
CTGCCGTGTTCACCGACCTGGCCAGCGTGGACAACAGCGAGTTCCAGCAGCTGCTGAACCAGGGCATCCC
TGTGGCCCCTCACACCACCGAGCCCATGCTGATGGAATACCCCGAGGCCATCACCCGGCTCGTGACAGGC
GCTCAGAGGCCTCCTGATCCAGCTCCTGCCCCTCTGGGAGCACCAGGCCTGCCTAATGGACTGCTGTCTG
GCGACGAGGACTTCAGCTCTATCGCCGACATGGACTTCTCCGCACTGCTGGGTAGCGGATCGGGATCTCG
GGATTCCAGGGAAGGGATGTTTTTGCCGAAGCCTGAGGCCGGCTCCGCTATTAGTGACGTGTTTGAGGGC
CGCGAGGTGTGCCAGCCAAAACGAATCCGGCCATTTCATCCTCCAGGAAGTCCATGGGCCAACCGCCCAC
TCCCCGCCAGCCTCGCACCAACACCAACCGGTCCAGTACATGAGCCAGTCGGGTCACTGACCCCGGCACC
AGTCCCTCAGCCACTGGATCCAGCGCCCGCAGTGACTCCCGAGGCCAGTCACCTGTTGGAGGATCCCGAT
GAAGAGACGAGCCAGGCTGTCAAAGCCCTTCGGGAGATGGCCGATACTGTGATTCCCCAGAAGGAAGAGG
CTGCAATCTGTGGCCAAATGGACCTTTCCCATCCGCCCCCAAGGGGCCATCTGGATGAGCTGACAACCAC
ACTTGAGTCCATGACCGAGGATCTGAACCTGGACTCACCCCTGACCCCGGAATTGAACGAGATTCTGGAT
ACCTTCCTGAACGACGAGTGCCTCTTGCATGCCATGCATATCAGCACAGGACTGTCCATCTTCGACACAT
CTCTGTTTTGATTAATTAACTAGAATGAATCGTTTTTAAAATAACAAATCAATTGTTTTATAATATTCGT
ACGATTCTTTGATTATGTAATAAAATGTGATCATTAGGAAGATTACGAAAAATATAAAAAATATGAGTTC
TGTGTGTATAACAAATGCTGTAAACGCCACAATTGTGTTTGTTGCAAATAAACCCATGATTATTTGATTA
AAATTGTTGTTTTCTTTGTTCATAGACAATAGTGTGTTTTGCCTAAACGTGTACTGCATAAACTCCATGC
GAGTGTATAGCGAGCTAGTGGCTAACGCTTGCCCCACCAAAGTAGATTCGTCAAAATCCTCAATTTCATC
ACCCTCCTCCAAGTTTAACATTTGGCCGTCGGAATTAACTTCTAAAGATGCCACATAATCTAATAAATGA
AATAGAGATTCAAACGTGGCGTCATCGTCCGTTTCGACCATTTCCGAAAAGAACTCGGGCATAAACTCTA
TGATTTCTCTGGACGTGGTGTTGTCGAAACTCTCAAAGTACGCAGTCAGGAACGTGCGCGACATGTCGTC
GGGAAACTCGCGCGGAAACATGTTGTTGTAACCGAACGGGTCCCATAGCGCCAAAACCAAATCTGCCAGC
GTCAATAGAATGAGCACGATGCCGACAATGGAGCTGGCTTGGATAGCGATTCGAGTTAACGGCCGGGGCG
CGCCCATACTCGGTGGCCTCCCCACCACCAACTTTTTTGCACTGCAAAAAAACACGCTTTTGCACGCGGG
CCCATACATAGTACAAACTCTACGTTTCGTAGACTATTTTACATAAATAGTCTACACCGTTGTATACGCT
CCAAATACACTACCACACATTGAACCTTTTTGCAGTGCAAAAAAGTACGTGTCGGCAGTCACGTAGGCCG
GCCTTATCGGGTCGCGTCCTGTCACGTACGAATCACATTATCGGACCGGACGAGTGTTGTCTTATCGTGA
CAGGACGCCAGCTTCCTGTGTTGCTAACCGCAGCCGGACGCAACTCCTTATCGGAACAGGACGCGCCTCC
ATATCAGCCGCGCGTTATCTCATGCGCGTGACCGGACACGAGGCGCCCGTCCCGCTTATCGCGCCTATAA
ATACAGCCCGCAACGATCTGGTAAACACAGTTGAACAGCATCTGTTACAGCGACACAACATGAGCCGGTC
CAACAACGCCAACGCGCCCACGCCATCCAACCGCCGCCGCAACCTGTCTCTGGTGATGGTGCGCTCCTCC
AAGAACGTCATCAAGGAGTTCATGCGCTTCAAGGTGCGCATGGAGGGCACCGTGAACGGCCACGAGTTCG
AGATCGAGGGCGAGGGCGAGGGCCGCCCCTACGAGGGCCACAACACCGTGAAGCTGAAGGTGACCAAGGG
CGGCCCCCTGCCCTTCGCCTGGGACATCCTGTCCCCCCAGTTCCAGTACGGCTCCAAGGTGTACGTGAAG
CACCCCGCCGACATCCCCGACTACAAGAAGCTGTCCTTCCCCGAGGGCTTCAAGTGGGAGCGCGTGATGA
ACTTCGAGGACGGCGGCGTGGTGACCGTGACCCAGGACTCCTCCCTGCAGGACGGCTGCTTCATCTACAA
GGTGAAGTTCATCGGCGTGAACTTCCCCTCCGACGGCCCCGTAATGCAGAAGAAGACCATGGGCTGGGAG
GCCTCCACCGAGCGCCTGTACCCCCGCGACGGCGTGCTGAAGGGCGAGATCCACAAGGCCCTGAAGCTGA
AGGACGGCGGCCACTACCTGGTGGAGTTCAAGTCCATCTACATGGCCAAGAAGCCCGTGCAGCTGCCCGG
CTACTACTACGTGGACTCCAAGCTGGACATCACCTCCCACAACGAGGACTACACCATCGTGGAGCAGTAC
GAGCGCACCGAGGGCCGCCACCACCTGTTCCTGTAGGACTCTAGATCATAATCAGCCATACCACATTTGT
AGAGGTTTTACTTGCTTTAAAAAACCTCCCACACCTCCCCCTGAACCTGAAACATAAAATGAATGCAATT
GTTGTTGTTAACTTGTTTATTGCAGCTTATAATGGTTACAAATAAAGCAATAGCATCACAAATTTCACAA
ATAAAGCATTTTTTTCACTGCATTCTAGTTGTGGTTTGTCCAAACTCATCAATGTATCTTAAAGCTTCTA
GGCCGGCCGATCTCGGATCTGACAATGTTCAGTGCAGAGACTCGGCTACGCCTCGTGGACTTTGAAGTTG
ACCAACAATGTTTATTCTTACCTCTAATAGTCCTCTGTGGCAAGGTCAAGATTCTGTTAGAAGCCAATGA
AGAACCTGGTTGTTCAATAACATTTTGTTCGTCTAATATTTCACTACCGCTTGACGTTGGCTGCACTTCA
TGTACCTCATCTATAAACGCTTCTTCTGTATCGCTCTGGACGTCATCTTCACTTACGTGATCTGATATTT
CACTGTCAGAATCCTCACCAACAAGCTCGTCATCGCTTTGCAGAAGAGCAGAGAGGATATGCTCATCGTC
TAAAGAACTACCCATTTTATTATATATTAGTCACGATATCTATAACAAGAAAATATATATATAATAAGTT
ATCACGTAAGTAGAACATGAAATAACAATATAATTATCGTATGAGTTAAATCTTAAAAGTCACGTAAAAG
ATAATCATGCGTCATTTTGACTCACGCGGTCGTTATAGTTCAAAATCAGTGACACTTACCGCATTGACAA
GCACGCCTCACGGGAGCTCCAAGCGGCGACTGAGATGTCCTAAATGCACAGCGACGGATTCGCGCTATTT
AGAAAGAGAGAGCAATATTTCAAGAATGCATGCGTCAATTTTACGCAGACTATCTTTCTAGGGTTAAAAA
AGATTTGCGCTTTACTCGACCTAAACTTTAAACACGTCATAGAATCTTCGTTTGACAAAAACCACATTGT
GGCCAAGCTGTGTGACGCGACGCGCGCTAAAGAATGGCAAACCAAGTCGCGCGAGCGTCGACTCTAGAGG
ATCCCCGGGTACCGAGCTCGAATTCGTAATCATGTCATAGCTGTTTCCTGTGTGAAATTGTTATCCGCTC
ACAATTCCACACAACATACGAGCCGGAAGCATAAAGTGTAAAGCCTGGGGTGCCTAATGAGTGAGCTAAC
TCACATTAATTGCGTTGCGCTCACTGCCCGCTTTCCAGTCGGGAAACCTGTCGTGCCAGCTGCATTAATG
AATCGGCCAACGCGCGGGGAGAGGCGGTTTGCGTATTGGGCGCTCTTCCGCTTCCTCGCTCACTGACTCG
CTGCGCTCGGTCGT
